Addgene plasmid #204373: hKCNQ5(R443X).ires.GFP-pcDNA3
Purpose: Heterologous expression in mammalian cell lines or Xenopus oocyte (T7 RNA pol)
Depositing lab: Aguan Wei. Depositing organization: Seattle Children's Hospital and Research Institute. Publication: Human KCNQ5 de novo mutations underlie epilepsy and intellectual disability. Wei AD, Wakenight P, Zwingman TA, Bard AM, Sahai N, Willemsen MH, Schelhaas HJ, Stegmann APA, Verhoeven JS, de Man SA, Wessels MW, Kleefstra T, Shinde DN, Helbig KL, Basinger A, Wagner VF, Rodriguez-Buritica D, Bryant E, Millichap JJ, Millen KJ, Dobyns WB, Ramirez JM, Kalume FK. J Neurophysiol. 2022 Jul 1;128(1):40-61. doi: 10.1152/jn.00509.2021. Epub 2022 May 18. PubMed 35583973.
Backbone
  Vector backbone: pcDNA3
  Vector type: Mammalian Expression
Growth in bacteria
  Bacterial resistance: Ampicillin, 100 μg/mL
  Growth temperature: 37°C
  Growth strain: DH5alpha
  Copy number: High Copy
Gene/Insert
  Gene/Insert name: KCNQ5
  Species: H. sapiens (human)
  Mutation: R443X
  GenBank ID: AF249278.1
  Entrez Gene: KCNQ5 (a.k.a. Kv7.5, MRD46)
  Promoter: CMV/T7 RNApol
  Cloning method: Restriction Enzyme; 5′ cloning site unknown (unknown if destroyed)
Terms and licenses: Academic/Nonprofit Terms; Industry Terms: Not Available to Industry
Depositor comments: Mutation created in KCNQ5-202 splice variant (Ensembl), referenced to KCNQ5-201 (Ensembl).
How to cite: hKCNQ5(R443X).ires.GFP-pcDNA3 was a gift from Aguan Wei (Addgene plasmid # 204373 ; http://n2t.net/addgene:204373 ; RRID:Addgene_204373)
