[The description below was written by a language model from this plasmid's Addgene catalogue record and pLannotate feature annotations shown in this document.]
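Description:
hKCNQ5(R443X).ires.GFP-pcDNA3 is a mammalian expression plasmid of about 10.2 kb built on the pcDNA3 backbone. It carries the human KCNQ5 (Kv7.5) voltage-gated potassium channel cDNA with an R443X nonsense mutation. According to the depositor, the mutation was made in the KCNQ5-202 splice variant, with residue numbering referenced to KCNQ5-201. It is propagated in E. coli as a high-copy plasmid through a ColE1/pUC-type origin with ampicillin selection (AmpR), and it also carries an f1 origin. An SV40 promoter-driven neomycin resistance cassette with an SV40 poly(A) signal allows G418 selection of stably transfected mammalian cells.

The expression unit begins with the CMV immediate early enhancer and promoter, followed by a T7 promoter. The insert can therefore be transcribed by RNA polymerase II in transfected cells, or in vitro with T7 RNA polymerase to make cRNA for injection into Xenopus oocytes. A sequence matching the Xenopus beta-globin 5' UTR lies just upstream of the coding region, although the table annotates it on the reverse strand. The annotation software marks the full-length KCNQ5 reading frame by homology, but the premature stop at codon 443 is expected to truncate the protein within its C-terminal portion. Downstream, an EMCV IRES drives translation of EGFP from the same transcript, so transfected cells can be identified by fluorescence independently of channel function. The transcript ends at the bGH polyadenylation signal.

The stated purpose is heterologous expression in mammalian cell lines or Xenopus oocytes. The associated publication concerns de novo KCNQ5 variants linked to epilepsy and intellectual disability, which suggests use in functional characterisation of this variant.
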