Features (pLannotate 1.2.2; 25 found; start..end, strand, type, name):
    572..1291    +  CDS            EGFP: the original enhanced GFP (Yang et al., 1996) mammalian codon-optimized
   1307..1325    -  promoter       SP6 promoter: promoter for bacteriophage SP6 RNA polymerase
   1351..1575    +  polyA_signal   bGH poly(A) signal: bovine growth hormone polyadenylation signal
   1579..1600    +  promoter       SV40 promoter (fragment): SV40 enhancer and early promoter
   1621..2049    +  rep_origin     f1 ori (sequence partly withheld): f1 bacteriophage origin of replication; arrow indicates direction of (+) strand synthesis
   2063..2392    +  promoter       SV40 promoter: SV40 enhancer and early promoter
   2459..3250    +  CDS            neo: KKA2_KLEPN - Also known as kan, nptII. Experimental evidence at protein level: Swiss-Prot protein existence level 1. Resistance to kanamycin, neomycin, paromomycin, ribostamycin, butirosin and gentamicin B. From Klebsiella pneumoniae.
   3274..3432    +  CDS            ble (fragment): BLE_KLEPN - Experimental evidence at protein level: Swiss-Prot protein existence level 1. Binding protein with a strong affinity to the bleomycin family of antibiotics. Binds to CL990; an antimitotic-antibiotic compound. From Klebsiella pneumoniae.
   3427..3548    +  polyA_signal   SV40 poly(A) signal: SV40 polyadenylation signal
   3621..3637    -  protein_bind   lac operator: The lac repressor binds to the lac operator to inhibit transcription in E. coli. This inhibition can be relieved by adding lactose or isopropyl-β-D-thiogalactopyranoside (IPTG). lac repressor encoded by lacI
   3645..3675    -  promoter       lac promoter: promoter for the E. coli lac operon
   3690..3711    -  protein_bind   CAP binding site: CAP binding activates transcription in the presence of cAMP. E. coli catabolite activator protein
   3724..3816    -  CDS            lacI (fragment): lac repressor; lacI; The lac repressor binds to the lac operator to inhibit transcription in E. coli. This inhibition can be relieved by adding lactose or isopropyl-β-D-thiogalactopyranoside (IPTG).
   3999..4587    -  rep_origin     ori: high-copy-number ColE1/pMB1/pBR322/pUC origin of replication
   4758..5618    -  CDS            AmpR: β-lactamase; bla; confers resistance to ampicillin, carbenicillin, and related antibiotics
   5619..5723    -  promoter       AmpR promoter: bla
   5782..5834    -  misc_feature   bom (fragment): basis of mobility region from pBR322
   5989..6368    +  enhancer       CMV enhancer: human cytomegalovirus immediate early enhancer
   6369..6572    +  promoter       CMV promoter: human cytomegalovirus (CMV) immediate early promoter
   6568..6601    +  LTR            5' LTR (truncated) (fragment): truncated 5' long terminal repeat (LTR) from HIV-1
   6617..6635    +  promoter       T7 promoter: promoter for bacteriophage T7 RNA polymerase
   6642..6663    +  misc_feature   MCS (fragment): pBluescript multiple cloning site
   6674..6716    -  5'UTR          Xenopus globin 5'-UTR: translational enhancer from the 5'-UTR of the major beta-globin gene of Xenopus laevis
   6807..9623    +  CDS            KCNQ5: KCNQ5_HUMAN - Experimental evidence at protein level: Swiss-Prot protein existence level 1. Associates with KCNQ3 to form a potassium channel which contributes to M-type current, a slowly activating and deactivating potassium conductance which plays a critical role in determining the subthreshold electrical excitability of neurons. Therefore, it is important in the regulation of neuronal excitability. May contribute, with other potassium channels, to the molecular diversity of a heterogeneous population of M-channels, varying in kinetic and pharmacological properties, which underlie this physi
  10220..571     +  misc_feature   IRES2 (across the origin): internal ribosome entry site (IRES) of the encephalomyocarditis virus (EMCV)
>Addgene plasmid #204373 | hKCNQ5(R443X).ires.GFP-pcDNA3 | addgene full sequence | sequence record 404028 | Addgene NGS Result
CCCCCTAACGTTACTGGCCGAAGCCGCTTGGAATAAGGCCGGTGTGCGTTTGTCTATATGTTATTTTCCA
CCATATTGCCGTCTTTTGGCAATGTGAGGGCCCGGAAACCTGGCCCTGTCTTCTTGACGAGCATTCCTAG
GGGTCTTTCCCCTCTCGCCAAAGGAATGCAAGGTCTGTTGAATGTCGTGAAGGAAGCAGTTCCTCTGGAA
GCTTCTTGAAGACAAACAACGTCTGTAGCGACCCTTTGCAGGCAGCGGAACCCCCCACCTGGCGACAGGT
GCCTCTGCGGCCAAAAGCCACGTGTATAAGATACACCTGCAAAGGCGGCACAACCCCAGTGCCACGTTGT
GAGTTGGATAGTTGTGGAAAGAGTCAAATGGCTCTCCTCAAGCGTATTCAACAAGGGGCTGAAGGATGCC
CAGAAGGTACCCCATTGTATGGGATCTGATCTGGGGCCTCGGTACACATGCTTTACATGTGTTTAGTCGA
GGTTAAAAAAACGTCTAGGCCCCCCGAACCACGGGGACGTGGTTTTCCTTTGAAAAACACGATGATAATA
TGGCCACAACCATGGTGAGCAAGGGCGAGGAGCTGTTCACCGGGGTGGTGCCCATCCTGGTCGAGCTGGA
CGGCGACGTAAACGGCCACAAGTTCAGCGTGTCCGGCGAGGGCGAGGGCGATGCCACCTACGGCAAGCTG
ACCCTGAAGTTCATCTGCACCACCGGCAAGCTGCCCGTGCCCTGGCCCACCCTCGTGACCACCCTGACCT
ACGGCGTGCAGTGCTTCAGCCGCTACCCCGACCACATGAAGCAGCACGACTTCTTCAAGTCCGCCATGCC
CGAAGGCTACGTCCAGGAGCGCACCATCTTCTTCAAGGACGACGGCAACTACAAGACCCGCGCCGAGGTG
AAGTTCGAGGGCGACACCCTGGTGAACCGCATCGAGCTGAAGGGCATCGACTTCAAGGAGGACGGCAACA
TCCTGGGGCACAAGCTGGAGTACAACTACAACAGCCACAACGTCTATATCATGGCCGACAAGCAGAAGAA
CGGCATCAAGGTGAACTTCAAGATCCGCCACAACATCGAGGACGGCAGCGTGCAGCTCGCCGACCACTAC
CAGCAGAACACCCCCATCGGCGACGGCCCCGTGCTGCTGCCCGACAACCACTACCTGAGCACCCAGTCCG
CCCTGAGCAAAGACCCCAACGAGAAGCGCGATCACATGGTCCTGCTGGAGTTCGTGACCGCCGCCGGGAT
CACTCTCGGCATGGACGAGCTGTACAAGTAATCTAGAGGGCCCTATTCTATAGTGTCACCTAAATGCTAG
AGCTCGCTGATCAGCCTCGACTGTGCCTTCTAGTTGCCAGCCATCTGTTGTTTGCCCCTCCCCCGTGCCT
TCCTTGACCCTGGAAGGTGCCACTCCCACTGTCCTTTCCTAATAAAATGAGGAAATTGCATCGCATTGTC
TGAGTAGGTGTCATTCTATTCTGGGGGGTGGGGTGGGGCAGGACAGCAAGGGGGAGGATTGGGAAGACAA
TAGCAGGCATGCTGGGGATGCGGTGGGCTCTATGGCTTCTGAGGCGGAAAGAACCAGCTGGGGCTCTAGG
GGGTATCCCC
[124 nt withheld, positions 1621-1744]
C
[91 nt withheld, positions 1746-1836]
A
[49 nt withheld, positions 1838-1886]
CCTTTGACGTTGGAGTCCACGTTCTTT
[37 nt withheld, positions 1914-1950]
ACCCTATCTCGGTCTATTCTTTTGATTTATAAGGGATTTTGCCGATTTCGGCCTATTGGTTAAAAAATGA
GCTGATTTAACAAAAATTTAACGCGAATTAATTCTGTGGAATGTGTGTCAGTTAGGGTGTGGAAAGTCCC
CAGGCTCCCCAGCAGGCAGAAGTATGCAAAGCATGCATCTCAATTAGTCAGCAACCAGGTGTGGAAAGTC
CCCAGGCTCCCCAGCAGGCAGAAGTATGCAAAGCATGCATCTCAATTAGTCAGCAACCATAGTCCCGCCC
CTAACTCCGCCCATCCCGCCCCTAACTCCGCCCAGTTCCGCCCATTCTCCGCCCCATGGCTGACTAATTT
TTTTTATTTATGCAGAGGCCGAGGCCGCCTCTGCCTCTGAGCTATTCCAGAAGTAGTGAGGAGGCTTTTT
TGGAGGCCTAGGCTTTTGCAAAAAGCTCCCGGGAGCTTGTATATCCATTTTCGGATCTGATCAAGAGACA
GGATGAGGATCGTTTCGCATGATTGAACAAGATGGATTGCACGCAGGTTCTCCGGCCGCTTGGGTGGAGA
GGCTATTCGGCTATGACTGGGCACAACAGACAATCGGCTGCTCTGATGCCGCCGTGTTCCGGCTGTCAGC
GCAGGGGCGCCCGGTTCTTTTTGTCAAGACCGACCTGTCCGGTGCCCTGAATGAACTGCAGGACGAGGCA
GCGCGGCTATCGTGGCTGGCCACGACGGGCGTTCCTTGCGCAGCTGTGCTCGACGTTGTCACTGAAGCGG
GAAGGGACTGGCTGCTATTGGGCGAAGTGCCGGGGCAGGATCTCCTGTCATCTCACCTTGCTCCTGCCGA
GAAAGTATCCATCATGGCTGATGCAATGCGGCGGCTGCATACGCTTGATCCGGCTACCTGCCCATTCGAC
CACCAAGCGAAACATCGCATCGAGCGAGCACGTACTCGGATGGAAGCCGGTCTTGTCGATCAGGATGATC
TGGACGAAGAGCATCAGGGGCTCGCGCCAGCCGAACTGTTCGCCAGGCTCAAGGCGCGCATGCCCGACGG
CGAGGATCTCGTCGTGACCCATGGCGATGCCTGCTTGCCGAATATCATGGTGGAAAATGGCCGCTTTTCT
GGATTCATCGACTGTGGCCGGCTGGGTGTGGCGGACCGCTATCAGGACATAGCGTTGGCTACCCGTGATA
TTGCTGAAGAGCTTGGCGGCGAATGGGCTGACCGCTTCCTCGTGCTTTACGGTATCGCCGCTCCCGATTC
GCAGCGCATCGCCTTCTATCGCCTTCTTGACGAGTTCTTCTGAGCGGGACTCTGGGGTTCGAAATGACCG
ACCAAGCGACGCCCAACCTGCCATCACGAGATTTCGATTCCACCGCCGCCTTCTATGAAAGGTTGGGCTT
CGGAATCGTTTTCCGGGACGCCGGCTGGATGATCCTCCAGCGCGGGGATCTCATGCTGGAGTTCTTCGCC
CACCCCAACTTGTTTATTGCAGCTTATAATGGTTACAAATAAAGCAATAGCATCACAAATTTCACAAATA
AAGCATTTTTTTCACTGCATTCTAGTTGTGGTTTGTCCAAACTCATCAATGTATCTTATCATGTCTGTAT
ACCGTCGACCTCTAGCTAGAGCTTGGCGTAATCATGGTCATAGCTGTTTCCTGTGTGAAATTGTTATCCG
CTCACAATTCCACACAACATACGAGCCGGAAGCATAAAGTGTAAAGCCTGGGGTGCCTAATGAGTGAGCT
AACTCACATTAATTGCGTTGCGCTCACTGCCCGCTTTCCAGTCGGGAAACCTGTCGTGCCAGCTGCATTA
ATGAATCGGCCAACGCGCGGGGAGAGGCGGTTTGCGTATTGGGCGCTCTTCCGCTTCCTCGCTCACTGAC
TCGCTGCGCTCGGTCGTTCGGCTGCGGCGAGCGGTATCAGCTCACTCAAAGGCGGTAATACGGTTATCCA
CAGAATCAGGGGATAACGCAGGAAAGAACATGTGAGCAAAAGGCCAGCAAAAGGCCAGGAACCGTAAAAA
GGCCGCGTTGCTGGCGTTTTTCCATAGGCTCCGCCCCCCTGACGAGCATCACAAAAATCGACGCTCAAGT
CAGAGGTGGCGAAACCCGACAGGACTATAAAGATACCAGGCGTTTCCCCCTGGAAGCTCCCTCGTGCGCT
CTCCTGTTCCGACCCTGCCGCTTACCGGATACCTGTCCGCCTTTCTCCCTTCGGGAAGCGTGGCGCTTTC
TCATAGCTCACGCTGTAGGTATCTCAGTTCGGTGTAGGTCGTTCGCTCCAAGCTGGGCTGTGTGCACGAA
CCCCCCGTTCAGCCCGACCGCTGCGCCTTATCCGGTAACTATCGTCTTGAGTCCAACCCGGTAAGACACG
ACTTATCGCCACTGGCAGCAGCCACTGGTAACAGGATTAGCAGAGCGAGGTATGTAGGCGGTGCTACAGA
GTTCTTGAAGTGGTGGCCTAACTACGGCTACACTAGAAGAACAGTATTTGGTATCTGCGCTCTGCTGAAG
CCAGTTACCTTCGGAAAAAGAGTTGGTAGCTCTTGATCCGGCAAACAAACCACCGCTGGTAGCGGTGGTT
TTTTTGTTTGCAAGCAGCAGATTACGCGCAGAAAAAAAGGATCTCAAGAAGATCCTTTGATCTTTTCTAC
GGGGTCTGACGCTCAGTGGAACGAAAACTCACGTTAAGGGATTTTGGTCATGAGATTATCAAAAAGGATC
TTCACCTAGATCCTTTTAAATTAAAAATGAAGTTTTAAATCAATCTAAAGTATATATGAGTAAACTTGGT
CTGACAGTTACCAATGCTTAATCAGTGAGGCACCTATCTCAGCGATCTGTCTATTTCGTTCATCCATAGT
TGCCTGACTCCCCGTCGTGTAGATAACTACGATACGGGAGGGCTTACCATCTGGCCCCAGTGCTGCAATG
ATACCGCGAGACCCACGCTCACCGGCTCCAGATTTATCAGCAATAAACCAGCCAGCCGGAAGGGCCGAGC
GCAGAAGTGGTCCTGCAACTTTATCCGCCTCCATCCAGTCTATTAATTGTTGCCGGGAAGCTAGAGTAAG
TAGTTCGCCAGTTAATAGTTTGCGCAACGTTGTTGCCATTGCTACAGGCATCGTGGTGTCACGCTCGTCG
TTTGGTATGGCTTCATTCAGCTCCGGTTCCCAACGATCAAGGCGAGTTACATGATCCCCCATGTTGTGCA
AAAAAGCGGTTAGCTCCTTCGGTCCTCCGATCGTTGTCAGAAGTAAGTTGGCCGCAGTGTTATCACTCAT
GGTTATGGCAGCACTGCATAATTCTCTTACTGTCATGCCATCCGTAAGATGCTTTTCTGTGACTGGTGAG
TACTCAACCAAGTCATTCTGAGAATAGTGTATGCGGCGACCGAGTTGCTCTTGCCCGGCGTCAATACGGG
ATAATACCGCGCCACATAGCAGAACTTTAAAAGTGCTCATCATTGGAAAACGTTCTTCGGGGCGAAAACT
CTCAAGGATCTTACCGCTGTTGAGATCCAGTTCGATGTAACCCACTCGTGCACCCAACTGATCTTCAGCA
TCTTTTACTTTCACCAGCGTTTCTGGGTGAGCAAAAACAGGAAGGCAAAATGCCGCAAAAAAGGGAATAA
GGGCGACACGGAAATGTTGAATACTCATACTCTTCCTTTTTCAATATTATTGAAGCATTTATCAGGGTTA
TTGTCTCATGAGCGGATACATATTTGAATGTATTTAGAAAAATAAACAAATAGGGGTTCCGCGCACATTT
CCCCGAAAAGTGCCACCTGACGTCGACGGATCGGGAGATCTCCCGATCCCCTATGGTGCACTCTCAGTAC
AATCTGCTCTGATGCCGCATAGTTAAGCCAGTATCTGCTCCCTGCTTGTGTGTTGGAGGTCGCTGAGTAG
TGCGCGAGCAAAATTTAAGCTACAACAAGGCAAGGCTTGACCGACAATTGCATGAAGAATCTGCTTAGGG
TTAGGCGTTTTGCGCTGCTTCGCGATGTACGGGCCAGATATACGCGTTGACATTGATTATTGACTAGTTA
TTAATAGTAATCAATTACGGGGTCATTAGTTCATAGCCCATATATGGAGTTCCGCGTTACATAACTTACG
GTAAATGGCCCGCCTGGCTGACCGCCCAACGACCCCCGCCCATTGACGTCAATAATGACGTATGTTCCCA
TAGTAACGCCAATAGGGACTTTCCATTGACGTCAATGGGTGGAGTATTTACGGTAAACTGCCCACTTGGC
AGTACATCAAGTGTATCATATGCCAAGTACGCCCCCTATTGACGTCAATGACGGTAAATGGCCCGCCTGG
CATTATGCCCAGTACATGACCTTATGGGACTTTCCTACTTGGCAGTACATCTACGTATTAGTCATCGCTA
TTACCATGGTGATGCGGTTTTGGCAGTACATCAATGGGCGTGGATAGCGGTTTGACTCACGGGGATTTCC
AAGTCTCCACCCCATTGACGTCAATGGGAGTTTGTTTTGGCACCAAAATCAACGGGACTTTCCAAAATGT
CGTAACAACTCCGCCCCATTGACGCAAATGGGCGGTAGGCGTGTACGGTGGGAGGTCTATATAAGCAGAG
CTCTCTGGCTAACTAGAGAACCCACTGCTTACTGGCTTATCGAAATTAATACGACTCACTATAGGGAGAC
CCAAGCTTATCGATACCGTCGACGCTAGCTCTGCCAAAGTTGAGCGTTTATTCTGAGCTTCTGCAAAAAG
AACAAGAAGGGTACCGAGCTCGGATCCACTAGTAACGGCCGCCAGTGTGCTGGAATTCTGCAGATATCCA
TCACACTGGCGGCCGCTCTAGATGCCATGCCCCGCCACCACGCGGGAGGAGAGGAGGGCGGCGCCGCCGG
GCTCTGGGTGAAGAGCGGCGCAGCGGCGGCGGCGGCGGGCGGGGGGCGCTTGGGCAGCGGCATGAAGGAT
GTGGAGTCGGGCCGGGGCAGGGTGCTGCTGAACTCGGCAGCCGCCAGGGGCGACGGCCTGCTACTGCTGG
GCACCCGCGCGGCCACGCTTGGTGGCGGCGGCGGTGGCCTGAGGGAGAGCCGCCGGGGCAAGCAGGGGGC
CCGGATGAGCCTGCTGGGGAAGCCGCTCTCTTACACGAGTAGCCAGAGCTGCCGGCGCAACGTCAAGTAC
CGGCGGGTGCAGAACTACCTGTACAACGTGCTGGAGAGACCCCGCGGCTGGGCGTTCATCTACCACGCTT
TCGTTTTTCTCCTTGTCTTTGGTTGCTTGATTTTGTCAGTGTTTTCTACCATCCCTGAGCACACAAAATT
GGCCTCAAGTTGCCTCTTGATCCTGGAGTTCGTGATGATTGTCGTCTTTGGTTTGGAGTTCATCATTCGA
ATCTGGTCTGCGGGTTGCTGTTGTCGATATAGAGGATGGCAAGGAAGACTGAGGTTTGCTCGAAAGCCCT
TCTGTGTTATAGATACCATTGTTCTTATCGCTTCAATAGCAGTTGTTTCTGCAAAAACTCAGGGTAATAT
TTTTGCCACGTCTGCACTCAGAAGTCTCCGTTTCCTACAGATCCTCCGCATGGTGCGCATGGACCGAAGG
GGAGGCACTTGGAAATTACTGGGTTCAGTGGTTTATGCTCACAGCAAGGAATTAATCACAGCTTGGTACA
TAGGATTTTTGGTTCTTATTTTTTCGTCTTTCCTTGTCTATCTGGTGGAAAAGGATGCCAATAAAGAGTT
TTCTACATATGCAGATGCTCTCTGGTGGGGCACAATTACATTGACAACTATTGGCTATGGAGACAAAACT
CCCCTAACTTGGCTGGGAAGATTGCTTTCTGCAGGCTTTGCACTCCTTGGCATTTCTTTCTTTGCACTTC
CTGCCGGCATTCTTGGCTCAGGTTTTGCATTAAAAGTACAAGAACAACACCGCCAGAAACACTTTGAGAA
AAGAAGGAACCCAGCTGCCAACCTCATTCAGTGTGTTTGGCGTAGTTACGCAGCTGATGAGAAATCTGTT
TCCATTGCAACCTGGAAGCCACACTTGAAGGCCTTGCACACCTGCAGCCCTACCAAGAAAGAACAAGGGG
AAGCATCAAGCAGTTGGGGACAGTGGACATTGCGTCAGAAGCTAAGTTTTAAGGAGTGAGTGCGCATGGC
TAGCCCCAGGGGCCAGAGTATTAAGAGCCGACAAGCCTCAGTAGGTGACAGGAGGTCCCCAAGCACCGAC
ATCACAGCCGAGGGCAGTCCCACCAAAGTGCAGAAGAGCTGGAGCTTCAACGACCGAACCCGCTTCCGGC
CCTCGCTGCGCCTCAAAAGTTCTCAGCCAAAACCAGTGATAGATGCTGACACAGCCCTTGGCACTGATGA
TGTATATGATGAAAAAGGATGCCAGTGTGATGTATCAGTGGAAGACCTCACCCCACCACTTAAAACTGTC
ATTCGAGCTATCAGAATTATGAAATTTCATGTTGCAAAACGGAAGTTTAAGGAAACATTACGTCCATATG
ATGTAAAAGATGTCATTGAACAATATTCTGCTGGTCATCTGGACATGTTGTGTAGAATTAAAAGCCTTCA
AACACGTGTTGATCAAATTCTTGGAAAAGGGCAAATCACATCAGATAAGAAGAGCCGAGAGAAAATAACA
GCAGAACATGAGACCACAGACGATCTCAGTATGCTCGGTCGGGTGGTCAAGGTTGAAAAACAGGTACAGT
CCATAGAATCCAAGCTGGACTGCCTACTAGACATCTATCAACAGGTCCTTCGGAAAGGCTCTGCCTCAGC
CCTCGCTTTGGCTTCATTCCAGATCCCACCTTTTGAATGTGAACAGACATCTGACTATCAAAGCCCTGTG
GATAGCAAAGATCTTTCGGGTTCCGCACAAAACAGTGGCTGCTTATCCAGATCAACTAGTGCCAACATCT
CGAGAGGCCTGCAGTTCATTCTGACGCCAAATGAGTTCAGTGCCCAGACTTTCTACGCGCTTAGCCCTAC
TATGCACAGTCAAGCAACACAGGTGCCAATTAGTCAAAGCGATGGCTCAGCAGTGGCAGCCACCAACACC
ATTGCAAACCAAATAAATACGGCACCCAAGCCAGCAGCCCCAACAACTTTACAGATCCCACCTCCTCTCC
CAGCCATCAAGCATCTGCCCAGGCCAGAAACTCTGCACCCTAACCCTGCAGGCTTACAGGAAAGCATTTC
TGACGTCACCACCTGCCTTGTTGCCTCCAAGGAAAATGTTCAGGTTGCACAGTCAAATCTCACCAAGGAC
CGTTCTATGAGGAAAAGCTTTGACATGGGAGGAGAAACTCTGTTGTCTGTCTGTCCCATGGTGCCGAAGG
ACTTGGGCAAATCTTTGTCTGTGCAAAACCTGATCAGGTCGACCGAGGAACTGAATATACAACTTTCAGG
GAGTGAGTCAAGTGGCTCCAGAGGCAGCCAAGATTTTTACCCCAAATGGAGGGAATCCAAATTGTTTATA
ACTGATGAAGAGGTGGGTCCCGAAGAGACAGAGACAGACACTTTTGATGCCGCACCGCAGCCTGCCAGGG
AAGCTGCCTTTGCATCAGACTCTCTAAGGACTGGAAGGTCACGATCATCTCAGAGCATTTGTAAGGCAGG
AGAAAGTACAGATGCCCTCAGCTTGCCTCATGTCAAACTGAAATAAGTTCTTCATTTTCTTTCCAGGCAT
AGCAGTTCTTTAGCCATACATATCATTGCATGAACTATTTCGAAAGCCCTTCTAAAAAGTTGAAATTGCA
AGAATCGGGAAGAACATGAAAGGCAGTTTATAAGCCCGTTACCTTTTAATTGCATGAAAATGCATGTTTA
GGGATGGCTAAAATTCCAAGGTGCATCGACATTAACCCACTCATTTAGTAATGTACCTTGAGTTAAAAAG
CCTGAGAAACCAAACACAGCTAATGCTATGGGGTGTATGAATATGTCAAGTTTAGGTCATTTAGAAGATT
TGACACTGTATTTTGAAATTATGGGAGTAAACACCTTCAAATTTCAGGCATTTCTGCTTTGTGACTAAAT
ACAAACTACATTTTCAAGATTAGGCCATAATGTATATTTAAACACAATGGCTATCAACAGCTGCTAATAA
GGTATCAACTAAAGCAGAATTGGGGAATAATAGAAATGGCTGCTTATTTCAAGATATATTTGCCAACCCA
TTCCTATTCAGTCATTTTATTATTAATGTAATTTGAATGTCAATTTGTGTGCTTTTGGTGATTTAGCGCC
CGGGATCCGCCCCTCTCCCTCCCCC
